Addgene plasmid #25546: SMAP1L
Purpose: Bacterial expression for structure determination; may not be full ORF
Depositing lab: Cheryl Arrowsmith. Depositing organization: University of Toronto.
Backbone
  Vector backbone: pET28a-LIC
  Backbone manufacturer: SGC
  Backbone size w/o insert (bp): 7328
  Vector type: Bacterial Expression
Growth in bacteria
  Bacterial resistance: Kanamycin, 50 μg/mL
  Growth temperature: 37°C
  Growth strain: DH5alpha
  Copy number: Low Copy
Gene/Insert
  Gene/Insert name: SMAP1L (alt names: PDB: 2IQJ; RP1-228H13.3, SMAP1L; stromal membrane-associated protein 1-like)
  Species: H. sapiens (human)
  Insert size (bp): 396
  Entrez Gene: SMAP2 (a.k.a. SMAP1L, RP1-228H13.3)
  Tag / fusion protein: His (N terminal on insert)
  Cloning method: Restriction Enzyme
  Sequencing primers: 5′ T7; 3′ T7-term
Terms and licenses: Academic/Nonprofit Terms; Industry Terms: Not Available to Industry
Depositor comments: PDB: 2IQJ http://www.thesgc.org/structures/2IQJ/
How to cite: SMAP1L was a gift from Cheryl Arrowsmith (Addgene plasmid # 25546 ; http://n2t.net/addgene:25546 ; RRID:Addgene_25546)
