[The description below was written by a language model from this plasmid's Addgene catalogue record.]
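Description:
SMAP1L is a bacterial expression plasmid built on the pET28a-LIC backbone, a ligation-independent-cloning derivative of pET28a developed by a structural genomics group. It carries a 396 bp fragment of the human gene for stromal membrane-associated protein 1-like (now annotated as SMAP2, also known as RP1-228H13.3). The plasmid is selected with kanamycin, is recorded as low copy, and is propagated in a standard cloning strain. The backbone alone is listed as 7328 bp. No feature table is provided, so the exact regulatory elements are not itemised. However, the listed sequencing primers (T7 forward and T7 terminator) fit the usual pET arrangement, in which the insert sits between a T7 promoter and a T7 terminator and is transcribed by T7 RNA polymerase in a suitable E. coli expression host.

The insert is fused to an N-terminal His tag, which allows the recombinant protein to be purified by immobilised metal affinity chromatography. The stated purpose is bacterial production of protein for structure determination, and the record cautions that the insert may not be the full open reading frame. At 396 bp it can encode only about 130 residues, so it is probably a crystallisable fragment or domain rather than the whole protein, though the record does not say which residues or domain are included. The depositor links the construct to a deposited Protein Data Bank structure, indicating that it was used to make the material for that structure. It is therefore mainly useful for producing this SMAP2 fragment for structural, biophysical or biochemical studies.
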