>Addgene plasmid #25546 | SMAP1L | depositor partial sequence | sequence record 11950 | Author sequence
ATGACAGGCAAGTCGGTGAAGGACGTGGATCGGTACCAGGCTGTCCTGGCCAACCTGCTGCTGGAGGAGG
ATAACAAGTTTTGTGCAGATTGCCAGTCTAAAGGGCCGCGATGGGCCTCTTGGAACATTGGTGTGTTCAT
CTGCATTCGATGTGCTGGAATCCACAGGAATCTGGGGGTGCACATATCCAGGGTAAAGTCAGTTAACCTC
GACCAGTGGACTCAAGAACAGATTCAGTGCATGCAAGAGATGGGAAATGGAAAGGCAAACCGACTTTATG
AAGCCTATCTTCCTGAGACCTTTCGGCGACCTCAGATAGACCCAGCTGTTGAAGGATTTATTCGAGACAA
ATATGAGAAGAAGAAATACATGGACCGAAGTCTGGACATCAATGCC
