>Addgene plasmid #25546 | SMAP1L | addgene partial sequence | sequence record 31529 | 25546 with T7
ATTCCCTCTGAATATTTTGTTTACTTTAAGAAGGAGATATACCATGGGCAGCAGCCATCATCATCATCAT
CACAGCAGCGGCCTGGTTCCGCGTGGTAGTATGACAGGCAAGTCGGTGAAGGACGTGGATCGGTACCAGG
CTGTCCTGGCCAACCTGCTGCTGGAGGAGGATAACAAGTTTTGTGCAGATTGCCAGTCTAAAGGGCCGCG
ATGGGCCTCTTGGAACATTGGTGTGTTCATCTGCATTCGATGTGCTGGAATCCACAGGAATCTGGGGGTG
CACATATCCAGGGTAAAGTCAGTTAACCTCGACCAGTGGACTCAAGAACAGATTCAGTGCATGCAAGAGA
TGGGAAATGGAAAGGCAAACCGACTTTATGAAGCCTATCTTCCTGAGACCTTTCGGCGACCTCAGATAGA
CCCAGCTGTTGAAGGATTTATTCGAGACAAATATGAGAAGAAGAAATACATGGACCGAAGTCTGGACATC
AATGCCTGATGACGAAGCTTGCGGCCGCACTCGAGCACCACCACCACCACCACTGAGATCCGGCTGCTAA
CAAAGCCCGAAAGGAAGCTGAGTTGGCTGCTGCCACCGCTGAGCAATAACTAGCATAACCCCTTGGGGCC
TCTAAACGGGTCTTGAGGGGTTTTTTGCTGAAAGGAGGAACTATATCCGGATTGGCGAATGGG
[124 nt withheld, positions 694-817]
C
[91 nt withheld, positions 819-909]
AAGGGTGATGGTTCACGTA
